>Addgene plasmid #83166 | Hs.KRAS4a | depositor full sequence | sequence record 158129 | Full Sequence
TTAACGCTAGCATGGATGTTTTCCCAGTCACGACGTTGTAAAACGACGGCCAGTCTTAAAATTCGAGCTC
GGTCCGAGGATCCGAAATAATGATTTTATTTTGACTGATAGTGACCTGTTCGTTGCAACAAATTGATAAG
CAATGCTTTTTTATAATGCCAACTTTGTACAAAAAAGTTGGCACC
[567 nt withheld, positions 186-752]
TAATCAACTTTCTTGTACAAAGTTGGCATTATAGGAAAGCATTGCTTATCAATTTGTTGCAACGAACAGG
TCACTATCAGTCAAAATAAAATCATTATTTGCATGCAAGCTTAGATCCTCTAGACCAGCCAGGACAGAAA
TGCCTCGACTTCGCTGCTACCCAAGGTTGCCGGGTGACGCACACCGTGGAAACGGATGAAGGCACGAACC
CAGTGGACATAAGCCTGTTCGGTTCGTAAGCTGTAATGCAAGTAGCGTATGCGCTCACGCAACTGGTCCA
GAACCTTGACCGAACGCAGCGGTGGTAACGGCGCAGTGGCGGTTTTCATGGCTTGTTATGACTGTTTTTT
TGGGGTACAGTCTATGCCTCGGGCATCCAAGCAGCAAGCGCGTTACGCCGTGGGTCGATGTTTGATGTTA
TGGAGCAGCAACGATGTTACGCAGCAGGGCAGTCGCCCTAAAACAAAGTTAAACATTATGAGGGAAGCGG
TGATCGCCGAAGTATCGACTCAACTATCAGAGGTAGTTGGCGTCATCGAGCGCCATCTCGAACCGACGTT
GCTGGCCGTACATTTGTACGGCTCCGCAGTGGATGGCGGCCTGAAGCCACACAGTGATATTGATTTGCTG
GTTACGGTGACCGTAAGGCTTGATGAAACAACGCGGCGAGCTTTGATCAACGACCTTTTGGAAACTTCGG
CTTCCCCTGGAGAGAGCGAGATTCTCCGCGCTGTAGAAGTCACCATTGTTGTGCACGACGACATCATTCC
GTGGCGTTATCCAGCTAAGCGCGAACTGCAATTTGGAGAATGGCAGCGCAATGACATTCTTGCAGGTATC
TTCGAGCCAGCCACGATCGACATTGATCTGGCTATCTTGCTGACAAAAGCAAGAGAACATAGCGTTGCCT
TGGTAGGTCCAGCGGCGGAGGAACTCTTTGATCCGGTTCCTGAACAGGATCTATTTGAGGCGCTAAATGA
AACCTTAACGCTATGGAACTCGCCGCCCGACTGGGCTGGCGATGAGCGAAATGTAGTGCTTACGTTGTCC
CGCATTTGGTACAGCGCAGTAACCGGCAAAATCGCGCCGAAGGATGTCGCTGCCGACTGGGCAATGGAGC
GCCTGCCGGCCCAGTATCAGCCCGTCATACTTGAAGCTAGACAGGCTTATCTTGGACAAGAAGAAGATCG
CTTGGCCTCGCGCGCAGATCAGTTGGAAGAATTTGTCCACTACGTGAAAGGCGAGATCACCAAGGTAGTC
GGCAAATAACCCTCGAGCCACCCATGACCAAAATCCCTTAACGTGAGTTACGCGTCGTTCCACTGAGCGT
CAGACCCCGTAGAAAAGATCAAAGGATCTTCTTGAGATCCTTTTTTTCTGCGCGTAATCTGCTGCTTGCA
AACAAAAAAACCACCGCTACCAGCGGTGGTTTGTTTGCCGGATCAAGAGCTACCAACTCTTTTTCCGAAG
GTAACTGGCTTCAGCAGAGCGCAGATACCAAATACTGTCCTTCTAGTGTAGCCGTAGTTAGGCCACCACT
TCAAGAACTCTGTAGCACCGCCTACATACCTCGCTCTGCTAATCCTGTTACCAGTGGCTGCTGCCAGTGG
CGATAAGTCGTGTCTTACCGGGTTGGACTCAAGACGATAGTTACCGGATAAGGCGCAGCGGTCGGGCTGA
ACGGGGGGTTCGTGCACACAGCCCAGCTTGGAGCGAACGACCTACACCGAACTGAGATACCTACAGCGTG
AGCATTGAGAAAGCGCCACGCTTCCCGAAGGGAGAAAGGCGGACAGGTATCCGGTAAGCGGCAGGGTCGG
AACAGGAGAGCGCACGAGGGAGCTTCCAGGGGGAAACGCCTGGTATCTTTATAGTCCTGTCGGGTTTCGC
CACCTCTGACTTGAGCGTCGATTTTTGTGATGCTCGTCAGGGGGGCGGAGCCTATGGAAAAACGCCAGCA
ACGCGGCCTTTTTACGGTTCCTGGCCTTTTGCTGGCCTTTTGCTCACATGTTCTTTCCTGCGTTATCCCC
TGATTCTGTGGATAACCGTATTACCGCCTTTGAGTGAGCTGATACCGCTCGCCGCAGCCGAACGACCGAG
CGCAGCGAGTCAGTGAGCGAGGAAGCGGAAGAGCGCCCAATACGCAAACCGCCTCTCCCCGCGCGTTGGC
CGATTCATTAATGCAGCTGGCACGACAGGTTTCCCGACTGGAAAGCGGGCAGTGAGCGCAACGCAATTAA
TACGCGTACCGCTAGCCAGGAAGAGTTTGTAGAAACGCAAAAAGGCCATCCGTCAGGATGGCCTTCTGCT
TAGTTTGATGCCTGGCAGTTTATGGCGGGCGTCCTGCCCGCCACCCTCCGGGCCGTTGCTTCACAACGTT
CAAATCCGCTCCCGGCGGATTTGTCCTACTCAGGAGAGCGTTCACCGACAAACAACAGATAAAACGAAAG
GCCCAGTCTTCCGACTGAGCCTTTCGTTTTATTTGATGCCTGGCAGTTCCCTACTCTCGCG
Features (pLannotate 1.2.2; 11 found; start..end, strand, type, name):
     18..54      -  CDS            lacZα (fragment): LacZα fragment of β-galactosidase; lacZ fragment
     85..180     +  protein_bind   attL3: mutant version of attL; recombination site for the Gateway® LR reaction LR Clonase™
    186..752     +  CDS            KRAS (sequence withheld): RASK_HUMAN - Also known as KRAS2, RASK2. Experimental evidence at protein level: Swiss-Prot protein existence level 1. Ras proteins bind GDP/GTP and possess intrinsic GTPase activity (PubMed:20949621). Plays an important role in the regulation of cell proliferation (PubMed:23698361, PubMed:22711838). Plays a role in promoting oncogenic events by inducing transcriptional silencing of tumor suppressor genes (TSGs) in colorectal cancer (CRC) cells in a ZNF304-dependent manner (PubMed:24623306). From Homo sapiens (Human).
    760..853     -  protein_bind   attL2 (fragment): mutant version of attL; recombination site for the Gateway® LR reaction LR Clonase™
    968..991     +  promoter       Pc promoter (fragment): intI1 (promoter lies within the coding sequence); class 1 integron promoter
   1167..1223    +  CDS            GmR (fragment): gentamycin acetyltransferase; aacC1; confers resistance to gentamycin
   1230..2021    +  CDS            SmR: aminoglycoside adenylyltransferase (Murphy, 1985); aadA; confers resistance to spectinomycin and streptomycin
   2114..2702    +  rep_origin     ori: high-copy-number ColE1/pMB1/pBR322/pUC origin of replication
   2885..2977    +  CDS            lacI (fragment): lac repressor; lacI; The lac repressor binds to the lac operator to inhibit transcription in E. coli. This inhibition can be relieved by adding lactose or isopropyl-β-D-thiogalactopyranoside (IPTG).
   3032..3059    -  terminator     rrnB T2 terminator: transcription terminator T2 from the E. coli rrnB gene
   3191..3234    +  terminator     rrnB T1 terminator: Escherichia coli rrnB; transcription terminator T1 from the E. coli rrnB gene
