[The description below was written by a language model from this plasmid's Addgene catalogue record and pLannotate feature annotations shown in this document.]
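Description:
Hs.KRAS4a is a Gateway entry clone built on the pDonor-255 backbone that carries the open reading frame of the human KRAS4A splice isoform. The plasmid is a small (about 3.3 kb) bacterial cloning vector with no eukaryotic expression elements of its own. It replicates in E. coli at high copy number from a ColE1/pUC-type origin and is selected with spectinomycin through the aadA (SmR) aminoglycoside adenylyltransferase gene. A fragment of a class 1 integron Pc promoter and a short remnant of a gentamicin resistance gene lie upstream of this marker. The annotation also picks up short lacZα and lacI fragments, which appear to be backbone remnants rather than functional genes. rrnB T1 and T2 terminators sit upstream of the cloning region, where they would be expected to insulate the insert from read-through transcription.

The payload is the roughly 570 bp KRAS coding sequence, which encodes the small GTPase that cycles between GDP- and GTP-bound states and regulates cell proliferation. It is flanked by attL-type Gateway recombination sites. The automated annotation labels the upstream site as attL3 and the downstream one as a partial attL2, so the exact site identities should be taken from the depositor's sequence rather than these calls. No promoter drives the insert in this plasmid. Instead, an LR Clonase reaction transfers the ORF into a destination vector that supplies the promoter, tags and host-specific elements. Because the ORF retains its native stop codon, it is suited to untagged expression or N-terminal fusions, but not C-terminal fusions. The record does not indicate any mutation in the insert.
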