Addgene plasmid #83166: Hs.KRAS4a
Purpose: Gateway ORF Entry clone of human KRAS4A [NM_033360.3] with stop codon (for native or N-terminal fusions)
Depositing lab: Dominic Esposito. Depositing organization: National Cancer Institute (NCI).
Backbone
  Vector backbone: pDonor-255
  Backbone size w/o insert (bp): 2693
  Vector type: Gateway Entry Clone
Growth in bacteria
  Bacterial resistance: Spectinomycin, 50 μg/mL
  Growth temperature: 37°C
  Growth strain: DH10B
  Copy number: High Copy
Gene/Insert
  Gene/Insert name: KRAS
  Species: H. sapiens (human)
  Insert size (bp): 570
  GenBank ID: NM_033360.3
  Entrez Gene: KRAS (a.k.a. 'C-K-RAS, C-K-RAS, CFC2, K-RAS2A, K-RAS2B, K-RAS4A, K-RAS4B, K-Ras, K-Ras 2, KI-RAS, KRAS1, KRAS2, NS, NS3, OES, RALD, RASK2, c-Ki-ras, c-Ki-ras2)
  Cloning method: Gateway Cloning
  Sequencing primers: 5′ M13F 23-mer (5'-CCCAGTCACGACGTTGTAAAACG); 3′ attLR 23-mer (5'-TAACATCAGAGATTTTGAGACAC)
Terms and licenses: Academic/Nonprofit Terms; Industry Terms: Not Available to Industry
How to cite: Hs.KRAS4a was a gift from Dominic Esposito (Addgene plasmid # 83166 ; http://n2t.net/addgene:83166 ; RRID:Addgene_83166)
