>Addgene plasmid #83166 | Hs.KRAS4a | addgene partial sequence | sequence record 159213 | M13pUC-Fwd 5'-CCCAGTCACGACGTTGTAAAACG-3'
TTCGAGCTCGGTCCGAGGATCCGAAATAATGATTTTATTTTGACTGATAGTGACCTGTTCGTTGCAACAA
ATTGATAAGCAATGCTTTTTTATAATGCCAACTTTGTACAAAAAAGTTGGCACC
[567 nt withheld, positions 125-691]
TAATCAACTTTCTTGTACAAAGTTGGCATTATAGGAAAGCATTGCTTATCAATTTGTTGCAACGAACAGG
TCACTATCAGTCAAAATAAAATCATTATTTGCATGCAAGCTTAGATCCTCTAGACCAGCCAGGACAGAAA
TGCCTCGACTTCGCTGCTACCCAAGGTTGCCGGGTGACGCACACCGTGGAA
